Addgene plasmid #230254: AiP12873 - pAAV-AiE0524m-minBG-SYFP2-WPRE3-BGHpA (Alias: CN2873)
Purpose: AiE0524m is an enhancer sequence, designed to drive AAV-mediated transgene expression in specific populations of brain cells
Depositing lab: Allen Institute for Brain Science & Boaz Levi. Depositing organization: Allen Institute. Publication: A suite of enhancer AAVs and transgenic mouse lines for genetic access to cortical cell types. Ben-Simon Y, Hooper M, Narayan S, Daigle TL, Dwivedi D, Way SW, Oster A, Stafford DA, Mich JK, Taormina MJ, Martinez RA, Opitz-Araya X, Roth JR, Alexander JR, Allen S, Amster A, Arbuckle J, Ayala A, Baker PM, Bakken TE, Barcelli T, Barta S, Bendrick J, Bertagnolli D, Bielstein C, Bishwakarma P, Bowlus J, Boyer G, Brouner K, Casian B, Casper T, Chakka AB, Chakrabarty R, Chance RK, Chavan S, Clark M, Colbert K, Collman F, Daniel S, Departee M, DiValentin P, Donadio N, Dotson N, Egdorf T, Fliss T, Gabitto M, Garcia J, Gary A, Gasperini M, Gloe J, Goldy J, Gore BB, Graybuck L, Greisman N, Haeseleer F, Halterman C, Haradon Z, Hastings SD, Helback O, Ho W, Hockemeyer D, Huang C, Huff S, Hunker A, Johansen N, Jones D, Juneau Z, Kalmbach B, Kannan M, Khem S, Kussick E, Kutsal R, Larsen R, Lee C, Lee AY, Leibly M, Lenz GH, Li S, Liang E, Lusk N, Madigan Z, Malloy J, Malone J, McCue R, Melchor J, Mollenkopf T, Moosman S, Morin E, Newman D, Ng L, Ngo K, Omstead V, Otto S, Oyama A, Pena N, Pham T, Phillips E, Pom CA, Potekhina L, Ransford S, Ray PL, Rette D, Reynoldson C, Rimorin C, Rocha D, Ruiz A, Sanchez REA, Sawyer L, Sedeno-Cortes A, Sevigny JP, Shapovalova N, Shepard N, Shulga L, Sigler AR, Siverts L, Soliman S, Somasundaram S, Staats B, Stewart K, Szelenyi E, Tieu M, Trader C, Tran A, van Velthoven CTJ, Walker M, Wang Y, Weed N, Wirthlin M, Wood T, Wynalda B, Yao Z, Zhou T, Ariza J, Dee N, Reding M, Ronellenfitch K, Mufti S, Sunkin SM, Smith KA, Esposito L, Waters J, Thyagarajan B, Yao S, Lein ES, Zeng H, Levi BP, Ngai J, Ting JT, Tasic B. Cell. 2025 May 16:S0092-8674(25)00513-6. doi: 10.1016/j.cell.2025.05.002. PubMed 40403729.
Backbone
  Vector backbone: pAAV2
  Vector type: AAV
Growth in bacteria
  Bacterial resistance: Ampicillin, 100 μg/mL
  Growth temperature: 37°C
  Growth strain: NEB Stable
  Copy number: High Copy
Gene/Insert
  Gene/Insert name: SYFP2
  Species: Synthetic
  Promoter: minBG
  Cloning method: Gibson Cloning
Terms and licenses: Academic/Nonprofit Terms; Industry Terms: Not Available to Industry
How to cite: AiP12873 - pAAV-AiE0524m-minBG-SYFP2-WPRE3-BGHpA (Alias: CN2873) was a gift from Allen Institute for Brain Science & Boaz Levi (Addgene plasmid # 230254 ; http://n2t.net/addgene:230254 ; RRID:Addgene_230254)
