[The description below was written by a language model from this plasmid's Addgene catalogue record and pLannotate feature annotations shown in this document.]
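Description:
AiP12873 - pAAV-AiE0524m-minBG-SYFP2-WPRE3-BGHpA (alias CN2873) is a 4,646-nt AAV transfer plasmid built on a pAAV2 backbone, used to package a recombinant AAV genome that reports the activity of a candidate brain enhancer. In bacteria it is maintained at high copy through a ColE1/pUC-type origin and selected with ampicillin via the bla gene and its promoter. An f1 phage origin and short remnants of pBR322 bom and rop sequences are also present in the backbone. The recorded growth strain is recombination-deficient, in keeping with the repeat-prone ITRs.

The payload lies between AAV2 inverted terminal repeats, which supply the cis signals for genome replication and encapsidation. One ITR is annotated in full downstream of the cassette, while the upstream one is detected only as two short fragments. The enhancer AiE0524m is placed in front of minBG, a minimal promoter understood to be beta-globin derived. A minimal promoter has little activity alone, so transcription depends on the cell-type specificity of the enhancer. Neither the enhancer nor minBG is annotated in the feature table, but the unannotated stretch between the upstream ITR fragments and the start of the coding sequence is presumably where they sit. They drive SYFP2, a rapidly maturing monomeric yellow fluorescent protein derived from Aequorea victoria. It is followed by WPRE3, a shortened woodchuck hepatitis virus posttranscriptional element (seen as two WPRE fragments) that boosts transcript expression, and by a bovine growth hormone polyadenylation signal.

The construct belongs to a suite of enhancer AAVs for genetic access to cortical cell types, with fluorescence marking the labelled brain cells. The record does not state which population AiE0524m targets.
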