Features (pLannotate 1.2.2; 14 found; start..end, strand, type, name):
    223..939     +  CDS            SYFP2: SYFP2 is a basic (constitutively fluorescent) yellow fluorescent protein published in 2006, derived from Aequorea victoria. It is reported to be a very rapidly-maturing monomer with moderate acid sensitivity.
    979..1136    +  misc_feature   WPRE (fragment): woodchuck hepatitis virus posttranscriptional regulatory element
   1142..1222    +  misc_feature   WPRE (fragment): woodchuck hepatitis virus posttranscriptional regulatory element
   1239..1350    +  polyA_signal   bGH poly(A) signal: bovine growth hormone polyadenylation signal
   1468..1608    +  repeat_region  AAV2 ITR: inverted terminal repeat of adeno-associated virus serotype 2 inverted
   1613..1664    -  misc_feature   bom (fragment): basis of mobility region from pBR322
   1683..2138    +  rep_origin     f1 ori (sequence partly withheld): f1 bacteriophage origin of replication; arrow indicates direction of (+) strand synthesis
   2139..2188    -  misc_feature   bom (fragment): basis of mobility region from pBR322
   2290..2325    -  CDS            rop (fragment): Rop protein, which maintains plasmids at low copy number; rop
   2420..2524    +  promoter       AmpR promoter: bla
   2525..3385    +  CDS            AmpR: β-lactamase; bla; confers resistance to ampicillin, carbenicillin, and related antibiotics
   3556..4144    +  rep_origin     ori: high-copy-number ColE1/pMB1/pBR322/pUC origin of replication
   4217..4244    +  repeat_region  AAV2 ITR (fragment): inverted terminal repeat of adeno-associated virus serotype 2 inverted
   4273..4300    +  repeat_region  AAV2 ITR (fragment): inverted terminal repeat of adeno-associated virus serotype 2 inverted
>Addgene plasmid #230254 | AiP12873 - pAAV-AiE0524m-minBG-SYFP2-WPRE3-BGHpA (Alias: CN2873) | addgene full sequence | sequence record 470551 | Addgene NGS Result
GAAGACTGCATGCAAATCTTAATAGAACTTTGATAATTTAATGAGTGTGGTGAAGAAAAATGGCGATCCA
GTACCAGAACCAATACTAGAACACAATTTTCCACTCTGATGTTTAACCCCAGGGAGCTCGGGCTGGGCAT
AAAAGTCAGGGCAGAGCCATCTATTGCTTACATTTGCTTCTGGGATCCAGATCTTTCGAAGCTAGCGCTA
CCGGTCGCCACCATGGTGAGCAAGGGCGAGGAGCTGTTCACCGGGGTGGTGCCCATCCTGGTCGAGCTGG
ACGGCGACGTAAACGGCCACAAGTTCAGCGTGTCCGGCGAGGGCGAGGGCGATGCCACCTACGGCAAGCT
GACCCTGAAGCTGATCTGCACCACCGGCAAGCTGCCCGTGCCCTGGCCCACCCTCGTGACCACCCTGGGC
TACGGCGTGCAGTGCTTCGCCCGCTACCCCGACCACATGAAGCAGCACGACTTCTTCAAGTCCGCCATGC
CCGAAGGCTACGTCCAGGAGCGCACCATCTTCTTCAAGGACGACGGCAACTACAAGACCCGCGCCGAGGT
GAAGTTCGAGGGCGACACCCTGGTGAACCGCATCGAGCTGAAGGGCATCGACTTCAAGGAGGACGGCAAC
ATCCTGGGGCACAAGCTGGAGTACAACTACAACAGCCACAACGTCTATATCACCGCCGACAAGCAGAAGA
ACGGCATCAAGGCCAACTTCAAGATCCGCCACAACATCGAGGACGGCGGCGTGCAGCTCGCCGACCACTA
CCAGCAGAACACCCCCATCGGCGACGGCCCCGTGCTGCTGCCCGACAACCACTACCTGAGCTACCAGTCC
AAGCTGAGCAAAGACCCCAACGAGAAGCGCGATCACATGGTCCTGCTGGAGTTCGTGACCGCCGCCGGGA
TCACTCTCGGCATGGACGAGCTGTACAAGTAAGTCGACGGCGCGCCGCGGCCGCGAATTCGATATCATAA
TCAACCTCTGGATTACAAAATTTGTGAAAGATTGACTGGTATTCTTAACTATGTTGCTCCTTTTACGCTA
TGTGGATACGCTGCTTTAATGCCTTTGTATCATGCTATTGCTTCCCGTATGGCTTTCATTTTCTCCTCCT
TGTATAAATCCTGGTTAGTTCTTGCCACGGCGGAACTCATCGCCGCCTGCCTTGCCCGCTGCTGGACAGG
GGCTCGGCTGTTGGGCACTGACAATTCCGTGGCTCGAGAGATCTTCGACTGTGCCTTCTAGTTGCCAGCC
ATCTGTTGTTTGCCCCTCCCCCGTGCCTTCCTTGACCCTGGAAGGTGCCACTCCCACTGTCCTTTCCTAA
TAAAATGAGGAAATTGCATCGCATTGTCTGAGTAGGTGTCATTCTATTCTGGGGGGTGGGGTGGGGCAGG
ACAGCAAGGGGGAGGATTGGGAAGACAATAGCAGGCATGAGATCTCACGTGCGGACCGAGCGGCCGCAGG
AACCCCTAGTGATGGAGTTGGCCACTCCCTCTCTGCGCGCTCGCTCGCTCACTGAGGCCGGGCGACCAAA
GGTCGCCCGACGCCCGGGCTTTGCCCGGGCGGCCTCAGTGAGCGAGCGAGCGCGCAGCTGCCTGCAGGGG
CGCCTGATGCGGTATTTTCTCCTTACGCATCTGTGCGGTATTTCACACCGCATA
[95 nt withheld, positions 1665-1759]
T
[46 nt withheld, positions 1761-1806]
C
[141 nt withheld, positions 1808-1948]
CCTTTGACGTTGGAGTCCACGTTCTTT
[37 nt withheld, positions 1976-2012]
ACTCTATCTCGGGCTATTCTTTTGATTTATAAGGGATTTTGCCGATTTCGGTCTATTGGTTAAAAAATGA
GCTGATTTAACAAAAATTTAACGCGAATTTTAACAAAATATTAACGTTTACAATTTTATGGTGCACTCTC
AGTACAATCTGCTCTGATGCCGCATAGTTAAGCCAGCCCCGACACCCGCCAACACCCGCTGACGCGCCCT
GACGGGCTTGTCTGCTCCCGGCATCCGCTTACAGACAAGCTGTGACCGTCTCCGGGAGCTGCATGTGTCA
GAGGTTTTCACCGTCATCACCGAAACGCGCGAGACGAAAGGGCCTCGTGATACGCCTATTTTTATAGGTT
AATGTCATGATAATAATGGTTTCTTAGACGTCAGGTGGCACTTTTCGGGGAAATGTGCGCGGAACCCCTA
TTTGTTTATTTTTCTAAATACATTCAAATATGTATCCGCTCATGAGACAATAACCCTGATAAATGCTTCA
ATAATATTGAAAAAGGAAGAGTATGAGTATTCAACATTTCCGTGTCGCCCTTATTCCCTTTTTTGCGGCA
TTTTGCCTTCCTGTTTTTGCTCACCCAGAAACGCTGGTGAAAGTAAAAGATGCTGAAGATCAGTTGGGTG
CACGAGTGGGTTACATCGAACTGGATCTCAACAGCGGTAAGATCCTTGAGAGTTTTCGCCCCGAAGAACG
TTTTCCAATGATGAGCACTTTTAAAGTTCTGCTATGTGGCGCGGTATTATCCCGTATTGACGCCGGGCAA
GAGCAACTCGGTCGCCGCATACACTATTCTCAGAATGACTTGGTTGAGTACTCACCAGTCACAGAAAAGC
ATCTTACGGATGGCATGACAGTAAGAGAATTATGCAGTGCTGCCATAACCATGAGTGATAACACTGCGGC
CAACTTACTTCTGACAACGATCGGAGGACCGAAGGAGCTAACCGCTTTTTTGCACAACATGGGGGATCAT
GTAACTCGCCTTGATCGTTGGGAACCGGAGCTGAATGAAGCCATACCAAACGACGAGCGTGACACCACGA
TGCCTGTAGCAATGGCAACAACGTTGCGCAAACTATTAACTGGCGAACTACTTACTCTAGCTTCCCGGCA
ACAATTAATAGACTGGATGGAGGCGGATAAAGTTGCAGGACCACTTCTGCGCTCGGCCCTTCCGGCTGGC
TGGTTTATTGCTGATAAATCTGGAGCCGGTGAGCGTGGGTCTCGCGGTATCATTGCAGCACTGGGGCCAG
ATGGTAAGCCCTCCCGTATCGTAGTTATCTACACGACGGGGAGTCAGGCAACTATGGATGAACGAAATAG
ACAGATCGCTGAGATAGGTGCCTCACTGATTAAGCATTGGTAACTGTCAGACCAAGTTTACTCATATATA
CTTTAGATTGATTTAAAACTTCATTTTTAATTTAAAAGGATCTAGGTGAAGATCCTTTTTGATAATCTCA
TGACCAAAATCCCTTAACGTGAGTTTTCGTTCCACTGAGCGTCAGACCCCGTAGAAAAGATCAAAGGATC
TTCTTGAGATCCTTTTTTTCTGCGCGTAATCTGCTGCTTGCAAACAAAAAAACCACCGCTACCAGCGGTG
GTTTGTTTGCCGGATCAAGAGCTACCAACTCTTTTTCCGAAGGTAACTGGCTTCAGCAGAGCGCAGATAC
CAAATACTGTTCTTCTAGTGTAGCCGTAGTTAGGCCACCACTTCAAGAACTCTGTAGCACCGCCTACATA
CCTCGCTCTGCTAATCCTGTTACCAGTGGCTGCTGCCAGTGGCGATAAGTCGTGTCTTACCGGGTTGGAC
TCAAGACGATAGTTACCGGATAAGGCGCAGCGGTCGGGCTGAACGGGGGGTTCGTGCACACAGCCCAGCT
TGGAGCGAACGACCTACACCGAACTGAGATACCTACAGCGTGAGCTATGAGAAAGCGCCACGCTTCCCGA
AGGGAGAAAGGCGGACAGGTATCCGGTAAGCGGCAGGGTCGGAACAGGAGAGCGCACGAGGGAGCTTCCA
GGGGGAAACGCCTGGTATCTTTATAGTCCTGTCGGGTTTCGCCACCTCTGACTTGAGCGTCGATTTTTGT
GATGCTCGTCAGGGGGGCGGAGCCTATGGAAAAACGCCAGCAACGCGGCCTTTTTACGGTTCCTGGCCTT
TTGCTGGCCTTTTGCTCACATGTCCTGCAGGCAGCTGCGCGCTCGCTCGCTCACTGAGGCCGCCCGGGCG
TCGGGCGACCTTTGGTCGCCCGGCCTCAGTGAGCGAGCGAGCGCGCAGAGAGGGAGTGGCCAACTCCATC
ACTAGGGGTTCCTGCGGCCGCACGCGTAGCCCTGATCCCTTGGATGAAAATTTGTCTGGTAGGGTTCCCA
CAGGCCACCCCTCCTCTCTCAACTGATACTTAGTGCTGTGCCTCACACTCAGTTGAGGCTTTGTCACTTA
CTGGGGAAAGAGATGCCATTAGCTTCACAATTCCCCAAAGAGACCTGCGTGGGGAGTTGTGCGTGGCAGC
CTGGCAGAGGAAACACCACTCGCATCACAGATATGAAAAACTGTAAATCCACAAATGACAGATTCGTGAC
TTCCCTGGAGAATAAATAGCGAGAACAGATGGGTCCTGGGGCTG
